Addgene plasmid #207264: pHCMV_DENV2_PrME
Purpose: Mammalian expression of Dengue virus 2 PrME protein
Depositing lab: Feng Zhang. Publication: Cell type-specific delivery by modular envelope design. Strebinger D, Frangieh CJ, Friedrich MJ, Faure G, Macrae RK, Zhang F. Nat Commun. 2023 Aug 23;14(1):5141. doi: 10.1038/s41467-023-40788-8. PubMed 37612276.
Backbone
  Vector backbone: pHCMV
  Backbone manufacturer: Clontech
  Backbone size w/o insert (bp): 4764
  Vector type: Mammalian Expression
Growth in bacteria
  Bacterial resistance: Ampicillin, 100 μg/mL
  Growth temperature: 37°C
  Growth strain: NEB Stable
  Copy number: High Copy
Gene/Insert
  Gene/Insert name: DENV2_PrME
  Species: Dengue virus 2
  Insert size (bp): 2031
  Mutation: mammalian codon optimization
  Entrez Gene: POLY (a.k.a. DENV_gp1, polyprotein gene)
  Promoter: CMV promoter
  Cloning method: Restriction Enzyme; 5′ cloning site EcoRI (not destroyed); 3′ cloning site BglII (not destroyed)
Resource information
  A portion of this plasmid was derived from a plasmid made by: synthesis
Terms and licenses: Academic/Nonprofit Terms; Industry Terms: Not Available to Industry
How to cite: pHCMV_DENV2_PrME was a gift from Feng Zhang (Addgene plasmid # 207264 ; http://n2t.net/addgene:207264 ; RRID:Addgene_207264)
