[The description below was written by a language model from this plasmid's Addgene catalogue record and pLannotate feature annotations shown in this document.]
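Description:
pHCMV_DENV2_PrME is a mammalian expression plasmid built on the pHCMV backbone that drives production of the Dengue virus 2 precursor-membrane and envelope (prM-E) glycoproteins. The roughly 2 kb insert is a synthetic, mammalian codon-optimized segment of the DENV-2 polyprotein, cloned between EcoRI and BglII sites that remain intact. The automated annotation matches this open reading frame to the DENV-2 polyprotein entry and carries over descriptive text about NS1. That text belongs to the full polyprotein reference rather than to this insert, which the catalogue defines as the PrME portion only.

Expression is controlled by the human cytomegalovirus immediate-early enhancer and promoter, followed by a rabbit β-globin intron upstream of the coding sequence, which generally improves transcript processing and expression. A rabbit β-globin polyadenylation signal terminates the transcript. No epitope tags, reporters or mammalian selection markers are annotated, so the plasmid appears suited to transient transfection.

For propagation in E. coli, the plasmid carries a high-copy ColE1/pUC-type origin and the β-lactamase gene for ampicillin selection. The remaining features are pBluescript-type remnants with no role in mammalian expression: an f1 phage origin, lacZα and lacI fragments, lac promoter/operator elements, a T7 promoter and a partial multiple cloning site.

The stated purpose is mammalian expression of the DENV-2 PrME protein. The associated publication concerns modular envelope design for cell type-specific delivery, which suggests use as a source of viral envelope glycoprotein for pseudotyping or particle-targeting experiments, although the record does not detail the application.
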