Features (pLannotate 1.2.2; 16 found; start..end, strand, type, name):
     97..476     +  enhancer       CMV enhancer: human cytomegalovirus immediate early enhancer
    477..680     +  promoter       CMV promoter: human cytomegalovirus (CMV) immediate early promoter
    792..1364    +  intron         β-globin intron: intron from rabbit β-globin gene
   1431..3455    +  CDS            POLG_DEN2U: Experimental evidence at protein level: Swiss-Prot protein existence level 1. [Non-structural protein 1]: Disrupts the host endothelial glycocalyx layer of host pulmonary microvascular endothelial cells, inducing degradation of sialic acid and shedding of heparan sulfate proteoglycans. NS1 induces expression of sialidases, heparanase, and activates cathepsin L, which activates heparanase via enzymatic cleavage. These effects are probably linked to the endothelial hyperpermeability observed in severe dengue disease. From Dengue virus type 2 (strain Thailand/PUO-218/1980) (DENV-2).
   3565..3620    +  polyA_signal   β-globin poly(A) signal: rabbit β-globin polyadenylation signal (Gil and Proudfoot, 1987)
   4002..4018    -  protein_bind   lac operator: The lac repressor binds to the lac operator to inhibit transcription in E. coli. This inhibition can be relieved by adding lactose or isopropyl-β-D-thiogalactopyranoside (IPTG). lac repressor encoded by lacI
   4026..4056    -  promoter       lac promoter: promoter for the E. coli lac operon
   4071..4092    -  protein_bind   CAP binding site: CAP binding activates transcription in the presence of cAMP. E. coli catabolite activator protein
   4105..4197    -  CDS            lacI (fragment): lac repressor; lacI; The lac repressor binds to the lac operator to inhibit transcription in E. coli. This inhibition can be relieved by adding lactose or isopropyl-β-D-thiogalactopyranoside (IPTG).
   4380..4968    -  rep_origin     ori: high-copy-number ColE1/pMB1/pBR322/pUC origin of replication
   5139..5999    -  CDS            AmpR: β-lactamase; bla; confers resistance to ampicillin, carbenicillin, and related antibiotics
   6000..6104    -  promoter       AmpR promoter: bla
   6157..6585    -  rep_origin     f1 ori (sequence partly withheld): f1 bacteriophage origin of replication; arrow indicates direction of (+) strand synthesis
   6590..6745    -  CDS            lacZα (fragment): LacZα fragment of β-galactosidase; lacZ fragment
   6753..6771    +  promoter       T7 promoter: promoter for bacteriophage T7 RNA polymerase
   6780..14      +  misc_feature   MCS (fragment) (across the origin): pBluescript multiple cloning site
>Addgene plasmid #207264 | pHCMV_DENV2_PrME | addgene full sequence | sequence record 406233 | Addgene NGS Result
GCGGCCGCTCTAGAGAGCTTGGCCCATTGCATACGTTGTATCCATATCATAATATGTACATTTATATTGG
CTCATGTCCAACATTACCGCCATGTTGACATTGATTATTGACTAGTTATTAATAGTAATCAATTACGGGG
TCATTAGTTCATAGCCCATATATGGAGTTCCGCGTTACATAACTTACGGTAAATGGCCCGCCTGGCTGAC
CGCCCAACGACCCCCGCCCATTGACGTCAATAATGACGTATGTTCCCATAGTAACGCCAATAGGGACTTT
CCATTGACGTCAATGGGTGGAGTATTTACGGTAAACTGCCCACTTGGCAGTACATCAAGTGTATCATATG
CCAAGTACGCCCCCTATTGACGTCAATGACGGTAAATGGCCCGCCTGGCATTATGCCCAGTACATGACCT
TATGGGACTTTCCTACTTGGCAGTACATCTACGTATTAGTCATCGCTATTACCATGGTGATGCGGTTTTG
GCAGTACATCAATGGGCGTGGATAGCGGTTTGACTCACGGGGATTTCCAAGTCTCCACCCCATTGACGTC
AATGGGAGTTTGTTTTGGCACCAAAATCAACGGGACTTTCCAAAATGTCGTAACAACTCCGCCCCATTGA
CGCAAATGGGCGGTAGGCGTGTACGGTGGGAGGTCTATATAAGCAGAGCTCGTTTAGTGAACCGTCAGAT
CGCCTGGACACGCCATCCACGCTGTTTTGACCTCCATAGATGACACCGGGACCGATCCAGCCTCCGGTCG
ACCGATCCTGAGAACTTCAGGGTGAGTTTGGGGACCCTTGATTGTTCTTTCTTTTTCGCTATTGTAAAAT
TCATGTTATATGGAGGGGGCAAAGTTTTCAGGGTGTTGTTTAGAATGGGAAGATGTCCCTTGTATCACCA
TGGACCCTCATGATAATTTTGTTTCTTTCACTTTCTACTCTGTTGACAACCATTGTCTCCTCTTATTTTC
TTTTCATTTTCTGTAACTTTTTCGTTAAACTTTAGCTTGCATTTGTAACGAATTTTTAAATTCACTTTTG
TTTATTTGTCAGATTGTAAGTACTTTCTCTAATCACTTTTTTTTCAAGGCAATCAGGGTATATTATATTG
TACTTCAGCACAGTTTTAGAGAACAATTGTTATAATTAAATGATAAGGTAGAATATTTCTGCATATAAAT
TCTGGCTGGCGTGGAAATATTCTTATTGGTAGAAACAACTACACCCTGGTCATCATCCTGCCTTTCTCTT
TATGGTTACAATGATATACACTGTTTGAGATGAGGATAAAATACTCTGAGTCCAAACCGGGCCCCTCTGC
TAACCATGTTCATGCCTTCTTCTCTTTCCTACAGCTCCTGGGCAACGTGCTGGTTGTTGTGCTGTCTCAT
CATTTTGGCAAAGAATTCGCCACCATGGGCTCCGCCGGCATGATCATCATGCTGATCCCCACAGTCATGG
CCTTCCATCTGACAACAAGGAACGGCGAGCCCCACATGATTGTGTCTAGACAAGAGAAGGGCAAATCCCT
CCTCTTTAAGACCGAGGACGGCGTCAACATGTGCACACTCATGGCCATGGATCTGGGAGAGCTGTGCGAG
GACACAATCACCTACAAGTGTCCTCTGCTGAGGCAGAACGAGCCCGAGGACATCGACTGCTGGTGCAATA
GCACCTCCACATGGGTGACATACGGAACATGCACCACAATGGGCGAACACAGAAGGGAGAAGAGGTCCGT
GGCTCTGGTGCCCCATGTGGGAATGGGACTCGAGACAAGAACAGAGACATGGATGAGCAGCGAAGGAGCT
TGGAAGCATGTGCAGAGGATCGAGACATGGATTCTGAGACACCCCGGATTCACAATGATGGCCGCCATTC
TCGCCTACACAATCGGCACCACACACTTCCAAAGGGCCCTCATCTTCATCCTCCTCACAGCCGTGACACC
CAGCATGACAATGAGATGCATCGGCATGAGCAATAGAGATTTCGTCGAAGGCGTGAGCGGAGGCAGCTGG
GTCGACATCGTGCTGGAACACGGAAGCTGCGTGACCACCATGGCCAAGAATAAGCCCACACTCGATTTCG
AGCTGATCAAGACAGAAGCCAAGCAGCCCGCCACCCTCAGAAAGTATTGTATTGAGGCTAAGCTCACCAA
CACCACCACCGAATCTAGATGCCCTACCCAAGGAGAACCCTCTCTGAACGAGGAACAAGACAAGAGATTC
GTGTGCAAACACAGCATGGTGGATAGAGGCTGGGGAAACGGCTGTGGACTCTTCGGCAAGGGAGGCATCG
TGACATGCGCCATGTTTAGATGCAAGAAGAACATGGAAGGCAAGGTCGTCCAGCCCGAGAACCTCGAGTA
CACCATCGTGATTACCCCTCACTCCGGCGAAGAGCACGCCGTCGGAAACGACACCGGCAAGCACGGCAAA
GAGATCAAGATCACCCCCCAGTCCTCCATTACAGAAGCTGAGCTCACCGGCTATGGAACCGTGACAATGG
AATGCTCCCCCAGAACCGGACTGGACTTTAACGAGATGGTGCTGCTGCAAATGGAGAACAAGGCTTGGCT
CGTCCACAGACAGTGGTTTCTGGATCTCCCTCTCCCTTGGCTCCCCGGAGCTGACACCCAAGGCTCCAAT
TGGATCCAGAAGGAGACACTCGTCACCTTTAAGAACCCCCACGCCAAGAAGCAAGACGTGGTGGTGCTCG
GATCCCAAGAAGGAGCCATGCATACAGCTCTGACCGGCGCTACAGAGATCCAGATGAGCAGCGGCAATCT
GCTGTTCACCGGACATCTGAAGTGTAGACTGAGAATGGATAAGCTGCAGCTGAAGGGCATGTCCTACAGC
ATGTGCACCGGCAAGTTCAAGGTCGTCAAGGAGATTGCCGAGACCCAACATGGAACCATCGTGATTAGAG
TGCAATATGAGGGCGACGGCAGCCCTTGCAAGATCCCCTTTGAGATCATGGACCTCGAAAAGAGGCACGT
GCTCGGCAGACTGATCACAGTGAACCCCATCGTGACAGAGAAAGACAGCCCCGTCAATATCGAAGCTGAG
CCTCCCTTCGGCGACTCCTACATCATTATCGGAGTGGAACCCGGCCAGCTCAAGCTCAATTGGTTCAAGA
AGGGCAGCTCCATCGGCCAAATGTTCGAGACCACCATGAGAGGCGCTAAAAGGATGGCTATTCTGGGAGA
TACCGCTTGGGACTTTGGATCTCTGGGAGGCGTGTTCACATCCATCGGCAAGGCTCTGCACCAAGTGTTT
GGAGCCATCTATGGAGCTGCCTTTTCCGGCGTCAGCTGGACCATGAAGATTCTCATCGGCGTGATCATCA
CATGGATCGGCATGAACAGCAGATCCACATCTCTGAGCGTCACCCTCGTCCTCGTGGGCATTGTGACCCT
CTATCTGGGCGTGATGGTGCAAGCTTGATGTCTTCCTGGAGCTCCAGTCATTGACTATAACGTCTCAGAT
CTTTTTCCCTCTGCCAAAAATTATGGGGACATCATGAAGCCCCTTGAGCATCTGACTTCTGGCTAATAAA
GGAAATTTATTTTCATTGCAATAGTGTGTTGGAATTTTTTGTGTCTCTCACTCGGAAGGACATATGGGAG
GGCAAATCATTTAAAACATCAGAATGAGTATTTGGTTTAGAGTTTGGCAACATATGCCCATATGCTGGCT
GCCATGAACAAAGGTTGGCTATAAAGAGGTCATCAGTATATGAAACAGCCCCCTGCTGTCCATTCCTTAT
TCCATAGAAAAGCCTTGACTTGAGGTTAGATTTTTTTTATATTTTGTTTTGTGTTATTTTTTTCTTTAAC
ATCCCTAAAATTTTCCTTACATGTTTTACTAGCCAGATTTTTCCTCCTCTCCTGACTACTCCCAGTCATA
GCTGTCCCTCTTCTCTTATGGAGATCCCTCGACGGATCGGCCGCAATTCGTAATCATGTCATAGCTGTTT
CCTGTGTGAAATTGTTATCCGCTCACAATTCCACACAACATACGAGCCGGAAGCATAAAGTGTAAAGCCT
GGGGTGCCTAATGAGTGAGCTAACTCACATTAATTGCGTTGCGCTCACTGCCCGCTTTCCAGTCGGGAAA
CCTGTCGTGCCAGCTGCATTAATGAATCGGCCAACGCGCGGGGAGAGGCGGTTTGCGTATTGGGCGCTCT
TCCGCTTCCTCGCTCACTGACTCGCTGCGCTCGGTCGTTCGGCTGCGGCGAGCGGTATCAGCTCACTCAA
AGGCGGTAATACGGTTATCCACAGAATCAGGGGATAACGCAGGAAAGAACATGTGAGCAAAAGGCCAGCA
AAAGGCCAGGAACCGTAAAAAGGCCGCGTTGCTGGCGTTTTTCCATAGGCTCCGCCCCCCTGACGAGCAT
CACAAAAATCGACGCTCAAGTCAGAGGTGGCGAAACCCGACAGGACTATAAAGATACCAGGCGTTTCCCC
CTGGAAGCTCCCTCGTGCGCTCTCCTGTTCCGACCCTGCCGCTTACCGGATACCTGTCCGCCTTTCTCCC
TTCGGGAAGCGTGGCGCTTTCTCATAGCTCACGCTGTAGGTATCTCAGTTCGGTGTAGGTCGTTCGCTCC
AAGCTGGGCTGTGTGCACGAACCCCCCGTTCAGCCCGACCGCTGCGCCTTATCCGGTAACTATCGTCTTG
AGTCCAACCCGGTAAGACACGACTTATCGCCACTGGCAGCAGCCACTGGTAACAGGATTAGCAGAGCGAG
GTATGTAGGCGGTGCTACAGAGTTCTTGAAGTGGTGGCCTAACTACGGCTACACTAGAAGAACAGTATTT
GGTATCTGCGCTCTGCTGAAGCCAGTTACCTTCGGAAAAAGAGTTGGTAGCTCTTGATCCGGCAAACAAA
CCACCGCTGGTAGCGGTGGTTTTTTTGTTTGCAAGCAGCAGATTACGCGCAGAAAAAAAGGATCTCAAGA
AGATCCTTTGATCTTTTCTACGGGGTCTGACGCTCAGTGGAACGAAAACTCACGTTAAGGGATTTTGGTC
ATGAGATTATCAAAAAGGATCTTCACCTAGATCCTTTTAAATTAAAAATGAAGTTTTAAATCAATCTAAA
GTATATATGAGTAAACTTGGTCTGACAGTTACCAATGCTTAATCAGTGAGGCACCTATCTCAGCGATCTG
TCTATTTCGTTCATCCATAGTTGCCTGACTCCCCGTCGTGTAGATAACTACGATACGGGAGGGCTTACCA
TCTGGCCCCAGTGCTGCAATGATACCGCGAGACCCACGCTCACCGGCACCAGATTTATCAGCAATAAACC
AGCCAGCCGGAAGGGCCGAGCGCAGAAGTGGTCCTGCAACTTTATCCGCCTCCATCCAGTCTATTAATTG
TTGCCGGGAAGCTAGAGTAAGTAGTTCGCCAGTTAATAGTTTGCGCAACGTTGTTGCCATTGCTACAGGC
ATCGTGGTGTCACGCTCGTCGTTTGGTATGGCTTCATTCAGCTCCGGTTCCCAACGATCAAGGCGAGTTA
CATGATCCCCCATGTTGTGCAAAAAAGCGGTTAGCTCCTTCGGTCCTCCGATCGTTGTCAGAAGTAAGTT
GGCCGCAGTGTTATCACTCATGGTTATGGCAGCACTGCATAATTCTCTTACTGTCATGCCATCCGTAAGA
TGCTTTTCTGTGACTGGTGAGTACTCAACCAAGTCATTCTGAGAATAGTGTATGCGGCGACCGAGTTGCT
CTTGCCCGGCGTCAATACGGGATAATACCGCGCCACATAGCAGAACTTTAAAAGTGCTCATCATTGGAAA
ACGTTCTTCGGGGCGAAAACTCTCAAGGATCTTACCGCTGTTGAGATCCAGTTCGATGTAACCCACTCGT
GCACCCAACTGATCTTCAGCATCTTTTACTTTCACCAGCGTTTCTGGGTGAGCAAAAACAGGAAGGCAAA
ATGCCGCAAAAAAGGGAATAAGGGCGACACGGAAATGTTGAATACTCATACTCTTCCTTTTTCAATATTA
TTGAAGCATTTATCAGGGTTATTGTCTCATGAGCGGATACATATTTGAATGTATTTAGAAAAATAAACAA
ATAGGGGTTCCGCGCACATTTCCCCGAAAAGTGCCACCTAAATTGTAAGCGTTAATATTTTGTTAAAATT
CGCGTTAAATTTTTGTTAAATCAGCTCATTTTTTAACCAATAGGCCGAAATCGGCAAAATCCCTTATAAA
TCAAAAGAATAGACCGAGATAGGGT
[37 nt withheld, positions 6256-6292]
AAAGAACGTGGACTCCAACGTCAAAGG
[49 nt withheld, positions 6320-6368]
T
[91 nt withheld, positions 6370-6460]
G
[124 nt withheld, positions 6462-6585]
CCCATTCGCCATTCAGGCTGCGCAACTGTTGGGAAGGGCGATCGGTGCGGGCCTCTTCGCTATTACGCCA
GCTGGCGAAAGGGGGATGTGCTGCAAGGCGATTAAGTTGGGTAACGCCAGGGTTTTCCCAGTCACGACGT
TGTAAAACGACGGCCAGTGAGCGCGCGTAATACGACTCACTATAGGGCGAATTGGAGCTCCACCGCGGTG
